Addgene plasmid #75684: ADRBK1 gRNA (BRDN0001147919)
Purpose: 3rd generation lentiviral gRNA plasmid targeting human ADRBK1
Depositing lab: John Doench & David Root. Depositing organization: Broad Institute. Publication: Optimized sgRNA design to maximize activity and minimize off-target effects of CRISPR-Cas9. Doench JG, Fusi N, Sullender M, Hegde M, Vaimberg EW, Donovan KF, Smith I, Tothova Z, Wilen C, Orchard R, Virgin HW, Listgarten J, Root DE. Nat Biotechnol. 2016 Jan 18. doi: 10.1038/nbt.3437. PubMed 26780180.
Backbone
  Vector backbone: lentiGuide-Puro
  Backbone manufacturer: Zhang Lab (Addgene plasmid # 52963)
  Vector type: Mammalian Expression, Lentiviral, CRISPR
  Selectable markers: Puromycin
Growth in bacteria
  Bacterial resistance: Ampicillin, 100 μg/mL
  Growth temperature: 37°C
  Growth strain: DH5alpha
  Copy number: High Copy
Gene/Insert
  Gene/Insert name: ADRBK1 (alt names: ADRBK1; NM_001619.3)
  gRNA/shRNA sequence: CCAGGTCCGAGATCCGCACG
  Species: H. sapiens (human)
  Promoter: hU6
  Cloning method: Unknown
  Sequencing primers: 5′ U6-F; 3′ pS2-R
Terms and licenses: Academic/Nonprofit Terms; Industry Terms: Not Available to Industry
Depositor comments: The gRNA was designed to target the following Genbank reference sequence(s): NM_001619.3. Note that this plasmid does NOT contain Cas9. It should be used in conjunction with lentiCas9-Blast (Addgene #52962) or otherwise with cell lines already expressing Cas9. Browse the full kinome gRNA library at http://www.addgene.org/pooled-library/broadgpp-human-kinome/ or visit http://www.broadinstitute.org/rnai/public/ for detailed protocols and information.
How to cite: ADRBK1 gRNA (BRDN0001147919) was a gift from John Doench & David Root (Addgene plasmid # 75684 ; http://n2t.net/addgene:75684 ; RRID:Addgene_75684)
