[The description below was written by a language model from this plasmid's Addgene catalogue record and the feature table of its GenBank file.]
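Description:
ADRBK1 gRNA (BRDN0001147919) is a third-generation lentiviral CRISPR guide plasmid built on the lentiGuide-Puro backbone, an 8.3 kb circular construct that delivers a single guide RNA against human ADRBK1 (designed against the reference transcript NM_001619.3). In bacteria it is maintained at high copy through a ColE1/pUC-type origin and selected with ampicillin via the bla gene. The backbone also carries an f1 origin, an SV40 origin and lac/T7/T3 promoter remnants that play no role in the payload.

The lentiviral transfer cassette begins with an RSV promoter fused to a truncated HIV-1 5' LTR, which makes genomic RNA production Tat-independent, followed by the Psi packaging signal, the RRE for Rev-dependent nuclear export, and a cPPT/CTS element that aids nuclear import of the reverse-transcribed genome. It ends in a U3-deleted, self-inactivating 3' LTR followed by an SV40 polyadenylation signal. Between the LTRs are two expression units. A human U6 RNA polymerase III promoter drives the ADRBK1-specific spacer joined to the Streptococcus pyogenes Cas9 guide RNA scaffold. An EF-1-alpha promoter with its first intron drives puromycin N-acetyltransferase, with a WPRE downstream to enhance transcript expression, allowing puromycin selection of transduced mammalian cells.

The plasmid does not encode Cas9, so it is meant to be used alongside a separate Cas9 vector such as lentiCas9-Blast or in cells that already express Cas9, where the guide directs cleavage of ADRBK1 for gene disruption. It is one of the individual guides corresponding to a human kinome gRNA library developed alongside work on optimized sgRNA design rules for higher on-target activity and fewer off-target effects.
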