LOCUS       Exported 8323 bp ds-DNA circular SYN 13-MAY-2021
DEFINITION  3rd generation lentiviral gRNA plasmid targeting human ADRBK1.
ACCESSION   .
VERSION     .
KEYWORDS    ADRBK1 gRNA (BRDN0001147919)
SOURCE      synthetic DNA construct
  ORGANISM  synthetic DNA construct
REFERENCE   1 (bases 1 to 8323)
  AUTHORS   Doench JG, Fusi N, Sullender M, Hegde M, Vaimberg EW, Donovan KF,
            Smith I, Tothova Z, Wilen C, Orchard R, Virgin HW, Listgarten J,
            Root DE
  TITLE     Optimized sgRNA design to maximize activity and minimize off-target
            effects of CRISPR-Cas9.
  JOURNAL   Nat Biotechnol. 2016 Jan 18. doi: 10.1038/nbt.3437.
  PUBMED    26780180
REFERENCE   2 (bases 1 to 8323)
  AUTHORS   .
  TITLE     Direct Submission
  JOURNAL   Exported May 13, 2021 from SnapGene Server 1.1.58
            http://www.snapgene.com
FEATURES             Location/Qualifiers
     source          1..8323
                     /organism="synthetic DNA construct"
                     /mol_type="other DNA"
     promoter        87..1265
                     /label=EF-1-alpha promoter
                     /note="strong constitutive promoter for human elongation
                     factor EF-1-alpha"
     intron          318..1256
                     /label=EF-1-alpha intron A
                     /note="intron upstream of the start codon of human
                     EF-1-alpha"
     primer_bind     1213..1233
                     /label=EF1a-F
                     /note="Human elongation factor-1a promoter, forward primer"
     CDS             1278..1877
                     /codon_start=1
                     /gene="pac from Streptomyces alboniger"
                     /product="puromycin N-acetyltransferase"
                     /label=PuroR
                     /note="confers resistance to puromycin"
                     /translation="MTEYKPTVRLATRDDVPRAVRTLAAAFADYPATRHTVDPDRHIER
                     VTELQELFLTRVGLDIGKVWVADDGAAVAVWTTPESVEAGAVFAEIGPRMAELSGSRLA
                     AQQQMEGLLAPHRPKEPAWFLATVGVSPDHQGKGLGSAVVLPGVEAAERAGVPAFLETS
                     APRNLPFYERLGFTVTADVEVPEGPRTWCMTRKPGA"
     primer_bind     complement(1278..1297)
                     /label=Puro-R
                     /note="Puromycin resistance gene, reverse primer. Also
                     called puro-variant-R"
     primer_bind     1774..1794
                     /label=Puro-F
                     /note="Puromycin resistance gene, forward primer"
     misc_feature    1893..2481
                     /label=WPRE
                     /note="woodchuck hepatitis virus posttranscriptional
                     regulatory element"
     primer_bind     complement(1946..1966)
                     /label=WPRE-R
                     /note="WPRE, reverse primer"
     CDS             complement(2364..2375)
                     /codon_start=1
                     /product="Factor Xa recognition and cleavage site"
                     /label=Factor Xa site
                     /translation="IEGR"
     LTR             2553..2786
                     /label=3' LTR (Delta-U3)
                     /note="self-inactivating 3' long terminal repeat (LTR) from
                     HIV-1"
     polyA_signal    2864..2985
                     /label=SV40 poly(A) signal
                     /note="SV40 polyadenylation signal"
     primer_bind     complement(2901..2920)
                     /label=SV40pA-R
                     /note="SV40 polyA, reverse primer"
     primer_bind     2955..2974
                     /label=EBV-rev
                     /note="SV40 polyA terminator, reverse primer"
     rep_origin      3025..3160
                     /label=SV40 ori
                     /note="SV40 origin of replication"
     primer_bind     3087..3106
                     /label=SV40pro-F
                     /note="SV40 promoter/origin, forward primer"
     primer_bind     complement(3180..3199)
                     /label=T7
                     /note="T7 promoter, forward primer"
     promoter        complement(3181..3199)
                     /label=T7 promoter
                     /note="promoter for bacteriophage T7 RNA polymerase"
     primer_bind     complement(3209..3226)
                     /label=M13 Forward
                     /note="In lacZ gene. Also called M13-F20 or M13 (-21)
                     Forward"
     primer_bind     complement(3209..3225)
                     /label=M13 fwd
                     /note="common sequencing primer, one of multiple similar
                     variants"
     primer_bind     complement(3218..3240)
                     /label=M13/pUC Forward
                     /note="In lacZ gene"
     rep_origin      3367..3822
                     /direction=RIGHT
                     /label=f1 ori
                     /note="f1 bacteriophage origin of replication; arrow
                     indicates direction of (+) strand synthesis"
     primer_bind     complement(3454..3473)
                     /label=F1ori-R
                     /note="F1 origin, reverse primer"
     primer_bind     3664..3685
                     /label=F1ori-F
                     /note="F1 origin, forward primer"
     promoter        3848..3952
                     /gene="bla"
                     /label=AmpR promoter
     CDS             3953..4813
                     /codon_start=1
                     /gene="bla"
                     /product="beta-lactamase"
                     /label=AmpR
                     /note="confers resistance to ampicillin, carbenicillin, and
                     related antibiotics"
                     /translation="MSIQHFRVALIPFFAAFCLPVFAHPETLVKVKDAEDQLGARVGYI
                     ELDLNSGKILESFRPEERFPMMSTFKVLLCGAVLSRIDAGQEQLGRRIHYSQNDLVEYS
                     PVTEKHLTDGMTVRELCSAAITMSDNTAANLLLTTIGGPKELTAFLHNMGDHVTRLDRW
                     EPELNEAIPNDERDTTMPVAMATTLRKLLTGELLTLASRQQLIDWMEADKVAGPLLRSA
                     LPAGWFIADKSGAGERGSRGIIAALGPDGKPSRIVVIYTTGSQATMDERNRQIAEIGAS
                     LIKHW"
     primer_bind     complement(4171..4190)
                     /label=Amp-R
                     /note="Ampicillin resistance gene, reverse primer"
     rep_origin      4984..5572
                     /direction=RIGHT
                     /label=ori
                     /note="high-copy-number ColE1/pMB1/pBR322/pUC origin of
                     replication"
     primer_bind     5473..5492
                     /label=pBR322ori-F
                     /note="pBR322 origin, forward primer"
     primer_bind     5726..5743
                     /label=L4440
                     /note="L4440 vector, forward primer"
     protein_bind    5860..5881
                     /label=CAP binding site
                     /bound_moiety="E. coli catabolite activator protein"
                     /note="CAP binding activates transcription in the presence
                     of cAMP."
     promoter        5896..5926
                     /label=lac promoter
                     /note="promoter for the E. coli lac operon"
     protein_bind    5934..5950
                     /label=lac operator
                     /bound_moiety="lac repressor encoded by lacI"
                     /note="The lac repressor binds to the lac operator to
                     inhibit transcription in E. coli. This inhibition can be
                     relieved by adding lactose or
                     isopropyl-beta-D-thiogalactopyranoside (IPTG)."
     primer_bind     5939..5961
                     /label=M13/pUC Reverse
                     /note="In lacZ gene"
     primer_bind     5958..5974
                     /label=M13 rev
                     /note="common sequencing primer, one of multiple similar
                     variants"
     primer_bind     5958..5974
                     /label=M13 Reverse
                     /note="In lacZ gene. Also called M13-rev"
     primer_bind     5993..6013
                     /label=T3
                     /note="T3 promoter, forward primer"
     promoter        5995..6013
                     /label=T3 promoter
                     /note="promoter for bacteriophage T3 RNA polymerase"
     promoter        6041..6267
                     /label=RSV promoter
                     /note="Rous sarcoma virus enhancer/promoter"
     LTR             6268..6448
                     /label=5' LTR (truncated)
                     /note="truncated 5' long terminal repeat (LTR) from HIV-1"
     misc_feature    6495..6620
                     /label=HIV-1 Psi
                     /note="packaging signal of human immunodeficiency virus
                     type 1"
     misc_feature    7113..7346
                     /label=RRE
                     /note="The Rev response element (RRE) of HIV-1 allows for
                     Rev-dependent mRNA export from the nucleus to the
                     cytoplasm."
     CDS             7531..7575
                     /codon_start=1
                     /product="antigenic peptide corresponding to amino acids
                     655 to 669 of the HIV envelope protein gp41 (Lutje Hulsik
                     et al., 2013)"
                     /label=gp41 peptide
                     /note="recognized by the 2H10 single-chain llama nanobody"
                     /translation="KNEQELLELDKWASL"
     promoter        7753..7993
                     /label=U6 promoter
                     /note="RNA polymerase III promoter for human U6 snRNA"
     primer_bind     7753..7773
                     /label=hU6-F
                     /note="Human U6 promoter, forward primer"
     primer_bind     7924..7943
                     /label=LKO.1 5'
                     /note="Human U6 promoter, forward primer"
     misc_RNA        8023..8098
                     /label=gRNA scaffold
                     /note="guide RNA scaffold for the Streptococcus pyogenes
                     CRISPR/Cas9 system"
     misc_feature    8154..8271
                     /label=cPPT/CTS
                     /note="central polypurine tract and central termination
                     sequence of HIV-1"
ORIGIN
        1 cccgggtgca aagatggata aagttttaaa cagagaggaa tctttgcagc taatggacct
       61 tctaggtctt gaaaggagtg ggaattggct ccggtgcccg tcagtgggca gagcgcacat
      121 cgcccacagt ccccgagaag ttggggggag gggtcggcaa ttgatccggt gcctagagaa
      181 ggtggcgcgg ggtaaactgg gaaagtgatg tcgtgtactg gctccgcctt tttcccgagg
      241 gtgggggaga accgtatata agtgcagtag tcgccgtgaa cgttcttttt cgcaacgggt
      301 ttgccgccag aacacaggta agtgccgtgt gtggttcccg cgggcctggc ctctttacgg
      361 gttatggccc ttgcgtgcct tgaattactt ccacctggct gcagtacgtg attcttgatc
      421 ccgagcttcg ggttggaagt gggtgggaga gttcgaggcc ttgcgcttaa ggagcccctt
      481 cgcctcgtgc ttgagttgag gcctggcctg ggcgctgggg ccgccgcgtg cgaatctggt
      541 ggcaccttcg cgcctgtctc gctgctttcg ataagtctct agccatttaa aatttttgat
      601 gacctgctgc gacgcttttt ttctggcaag atagtcttgt aaatgcgggc caagatctgc
      661 acactggtat ttcggttttt ggggccgcgg gcggcgacgg ggcccgtgcg tcccagcgca
      721 catgttcggc gaggcggggc ctgcgagcgc ggccaccgag aatcggacgg gggtagtctc
      781 aagctggccg gcctgctctg gtgcctggcc tcgcgccgcc gtgtatcgcc ccgccctggg
      841 cggcaaggct ggcccggtcg gcaccagttg cgtgagcgga aagatggccg cttcccggcc
      901 ctgctgcagg gagctcaaaa tggaggacgc ggcgctcggg agagcgggcg ggtgagtcac
      961 ccacacaaag gaaaagggcc tttccgtcct cagccgtcgc ttcatgtgac tccacggagt
     1021 accgggcgcc gtccaggcac ctcgattagt tctcgagctt ttggagtacg tcgtctttag
     1081 gttgggggga ggggttttat gcgatggagt ttccccacac tgagtgggtg gagactgaag
     1141 ttaggccagc ttggcacttg atgtaattct ccttggaatt tgcccttttt gagtttggat
     1201 cttggttcat tctcaagcct cagacagtgg ttcaaagttt ttttcttcca tttcaggtgt
     1261 cgtgacgtac ggccaccatg accgagtaca agcccacggt gcgcctcgcc acccgcgacg
     1321 acgtccccag ggccgtacgc accctcgccg ccgcgttcgc cgactacccc gccacgcgcc
     1381 acaccgtcga tccggaccgc cacatcgagc gggtcaccga gctgcaagaa ctcttcctca
     1441 cgcgcgtcgg gctcgacatc ggcaaggtgt gggtcgcgga cgacggcgcc gccgtggcgg
     1501 tctggaccac gccggagagc gtcgaagcgg gggcggtgtt cgccgagatc ggcccgcgca
     1561 tggccgagtt gagcggttcc cggctggccg cgcagcaaca gatggaaggc ctcctggcgc
     1621 cgcaccggcc caaggagccc gcgtggttcc tggccaccgt cggagtctcg cccgaccacc
     1681 agggcaaggg tctgggcagc gccgtcgtgc tccccggagt ggaggcggcc gagcgcgccg
     1741 gggtgcccgc cttcctggag acctccgcgc cccgcaacct ccccttctac gagcggctcg
     1801 gcttcaccgt caccgccgac gtcgaggtgc ccgaaggacc gcgcacctgg tgcatgaccc
     1861 gcaagcccgg tgcctgaacg cgttaagtcg acaatcaacc tctggattac aaaatttgtg
     1921 aaagattgac tggtattctt aactatgttg ctccttttac gctatgtgga tacgctgctt
     1981 taatgccttt gtatcatgct attgcttccc gtatggcttt cattttctcc tccttgtata
     2041 aatcctggtt gctgtctctt tatgaggagt tgtggcccgt tgtcaggcaa cgtggcgtgg
     2101 tgtgcactgt gtttgctgac gcaaccccca ctggttgggg cattgccacc acctgtcagc
     2161 tcctttccgg gactttcgct ttccccctcc ctattgccac ggcggaactc atcgccgcct
     2221 gccttgcccg ctgctggaca ggggctcggc tgttgggcac tgacaattcc gtggtgttgt
     2281 cggggaaatc atcgtccttt ccttggctgc tcgcctgtgt tgccacctgg attctgcgcg
     2341 ggacgtcctt ctgctacgtc ccttcggccc tcaatccagc ggaccttcct tcccgcggcc
     2401 tgctgccggc tctgcggcct cttccgcgtc ttcgccttcg ccctcagacg agtcggatct
     2461 ccctttgggc cgcctccccg cgtcgacttt aagaccaatg acttacaagg cagctgtaga
     2521 tcttagccac tttttaaaag aaaagggggg actggaaggg ctaattcact cccaacgaag
     2581 acaagatctg ctttttgctt gtactgggtc tctctggtta gaccagatct gagcctggga
     2641 gctctctggc taactaggga acccactgct taagcctcaa taaagcttgc cttgagtgct
     2701 tcaagtagtg tgtgcccgtc tgttgtgtga ctctggtaac tagagatccc tcagaccctt
     2761 ttagtcagtg tggaaaatct ctagcagtac gtatagtagt tcatgtcatc ttattattca
     2821 gtatttataa cttgcaaaga aatgaatatc agagagtgag aggaacttgt ttattgcagc
     2881 ttataatggt tacaaataaa gcaatagcat cacaaatttc acaaataaag catttttttc
     2941 actgcattct agttgtggtt tgtccaaact catcaatgta tcttatcatg tctggctcta
     3001 gctatcccgc ccctaactcc gcccatcccg cccctaactc cgcccagttc cgcccattct
     3061 ccgccccatg gctgactaat tttttttatt tatgcagagg ccgaggccgc ctcggcctct
     3121 gagctattcc agaagtagtg aggaggcttt tttggaggcc tagggacgta cccaattcgc
     3181 cctatagtga gtcgtattac gcgcgctcac tggccgtcgt tttacaacgt cgtgactggg
     3241 aaaaccctgg cgttacccaa cttaatcgcc ttgcagcaca tccccctttc gccagctggc
     3301 gtaatagcga agaggcccgc accgatcgcc cttcccaaca gttgcgcagc ctgaatggcg
     3361 aatgggnnnn nnnnnnnnnn nnnnnnnnnn nnnnnnnnnn nnnnnnnnnn nnnnnnnnnn
     3421 nnnnnnnnnn nnnnnnnnnn nnnnnnnnnn nnnnnnnnnn nnnnnnnnnn nnnnnnnnnn
     3481 nnnnnnnnnn cnnnnnnnnn nnnnnnnnnn nnnnnnnnnn nnnnnnnnnn nnnnnnnnnn
     3541 nnnnnnnnnn nnnnnnnnnn nnnnnnnnnn nnnnnnnnnn nnannnnnnn nnnnnnnnnn
     3601 nnnnnnnnnn nnnnnnnnnn nnnnnnnnnn nncctttgac gttggagtcc acgttcttta
     3661 atagtggact cttgttccaa actggaacaa cactcaaccc tatctcggtc tattcttttg
     3721 atttataagg gattttgccg atttcggcct attggttaaa aaatgagctg atttaacaaa
     3781 aatttaacgc gaattttaac aaaatattaa cgcttacaat ttaggtggca cttttcgggg
     3841 aaatgtgcgc ggaaccccta tttgtttatt tttctaaata cattcaaata tgtatccgct
     3901 catgagacaa taaccctgat aaatgcttca ataatattga aaaaggaaga gtatgagtat
     3961 tcaacatttc cgtgtcgccc ttattccctt ttttgcggca ttttgccttc ctgtttttgc
     4021 tcacccagaa acgctggtga aagtaaaaga tgctgaagat cagttgggtg cacgagtggg
     4081 ttacatcgaa ctggatctca acagcggtaa gatccttgag agttttcgcc ccgaagaacg
     4141 ttttccaatg atgagcactt ttaaagttct gctatgtggc gcggtattat cccgtattga
     4201 cgccgggcaa gagcaactcg gtcgccgcat acactattct cagaatgact tggttgagta
     4261 ctcaccagtc acagaaaagc atcttacgga tggcatgaca gtaagagaat tatgcagtgc
     4321 tgccataacc atgagtgata acactgcggc caacttactt ctgacaacga tcggaggacc
     4381 gaaggagcta accgcttttt tgcacaacat gggggatcat gtaactcgcc ttgatcgttg
     4441 ggaaccggag ctgaatgaag ccataccaaa cgacgagcgt gacaccacga tgcctgtagc
     4501 aatggcaaca acgttgcgca aactattaac tggcgaacta cttactctag cttcccggca
     4561 acaattaata gactggatgg aggcggataa agttgcagga ccacttctgc gctcggccct
     4621 tccggctggc tggtttattg ctgataaatc tggagccggt gagcgtgggt ctcgcggtat
     4681 cattgcagca ctggggccag atggtaagcc ctcccgtatc gtagttatct acacgacggg
     4741 gagtcaggca actatggatg aacgaaatag acagatcgct gagataggtg cctcactgat
     4801 taagcattgg taactgtcag accaagttta ctcatatata ctttagattg atttaaaact
     4861 tcatttttaa tttaaaagga tctaggtgaa gatccttttt gataatctca tgaccaaaat
     4921 cccttaacgt gagttttcgt tccactgagc gtcagacccc gtagaaaaga tcaaaggatc
     4981 ttcttgagat cctttttttc tgcgcgtaat ctgctgcttg caaacaaaaa aaccaccgct
     5041 accagcggtg gtttgtttgc cggatcaaga gctaccaact ctttttccga aggtaactgg
     5101 cttcagcaga gcgcagatac caaatactgt tcttctagtg tagccgtagt taggccacca
     5161 cttcaagaac tctgtagcac cgcctacata cctcgctctg ctaatcctgt taccagtggc
     5221 tgctgccagt ggcgataagt cgtgtcttac cgggttggac tcaagacgat agttaccgga
     5281 taaggcgcag cggtcgggct gaacgggggg ttcgtgcaca cagcccagct tggagcgaac
     5341 gacctacacc gaactgagat acctacagcg tgagctatga gaaagcgcca cgcttcccga
     5401 agggagaaag gcggacaggt atccggtaag cggcagggtc ggaacaggag agcgcacgag
     5461 ggagcttcca gggggaaacg cctggtatct ttatagtcct gtcgggtttc gccacctctg
     5521 acttgagcgt cgatttttgt gatgctcgtc aggggggcgg agcctatgga aaaacgccag
     5581 caacgcggcc tttttacggt tcctggcctt ttgctggcct tttgctcaca tgttctttcc
     5641 tgcgttatcc cctgattctg tggataaccg tattaccgcc tttgagtgag ctgataccgc
     5701 tcgccgcagc cgaacgaccg agcgcagcga gtcagtgagc gaggaagcgg aagagcgccc
     5761 aatacgcaaa ccgcctctcc ccgcgcgttg gccgattcat taatgcagct ggcacgacag
     5821 gtttcccgac tggaaagcgg gcagtgagcg caacgcaatt aatgtgagtt agctcactca
     5881 ttaggcaccc caggctttac actttatgct tccggctcgt atgttgtgtg gaattgtgag
     5941 cggataacaa tttcacacag gaaacagcta tgaccatgat tacgccaagc gcgcaattaa
     6001 ccctcactaa agggaacaaa agctggagct gcaagcttaa tgtagtctta tgcaatactc
     6061 ttgtagtctt gcaacatggt aacgatgagt tagcaacatg ccttacaagg agagaaaaag
     6121 caccgtgcat gccgattggt ggaagtaagg tggtacgatc gtgccttatt aggaaggcaa
     6181 cagacgggtc tgacatggat tggacgaacc actgaattgc cgcattgcag agatattgta
     6241 tttaagtgcc tagctcgata cataaacggg tctctctggt tagaccagat ctgagcctgg
     6301 gagctctctg gctaactagg gaacccactg cttaagcctc aataaagctt gccttgagtg
     6361 cttcaagtag tgtgtgcccg tctgttgtgt gactctggta actagagatc cctcagaccc
     6421 ttttagtcag tgtggaaaat ctctagcagt ggcgcccgaa cagggacttg aaagcgaaag
     6481 ggaaaccaga ggagctctct cgacgcagga ctcggcttgc tgaagcgcgc acggcaagag
     6541 gcgaggggcg gcgactggtg agtacgccaa aaattttgac tagcggaggc tagaaggaga
     6601 gagatgggtg cgagagcgtc agtattaagc gggggagaat tagatcgcga tgggaaaaaa
     6661 ttcggttaag gccaggggga aagaaaaaat ataaattaaa acatatagta tgggcaagca
     6721 gggagctaga acgattcgca gttaatcctg gcctgttaga aacatcagaa ggctgtagac
     6781 aaatactggg acagctacaa ccatcccttc agacaggatc agaagaactt agatcattat
     6841 ataatacagt agcaaccctc tattgtgtgc atcaaaggat agagataaaa gacaccaagg
     6901 aagctttaga caagatagag gaagagcaaa acaaaagtaa gaccaccgca cagcaagcgg
     6961 ccgctgatct tcagacctgg aggaggagat atgagggaca attggagaag tgaattatat
     7021 aaatataaag tagtaaaaat tgaaccatta ggagtagcac ccaccaaggc aaagagaaga
     7081 gtggtgcaga gagaaaaaag agcagtggga ataggagctt tgttccttgg gttcttggga
     7141 gcagcaggaa gcactatggg cgcagcgtca atgacgctga cggtacaggc cagacaatta
     7201 ttgtctggta tagtgcagca gcagaacaat ttgctgaggg ctattgaggc gcaacagcat
     7261 ctgttgcaac tcacagtctg gggcatcaag cagctccagg caagaatcct ggctgtggaa
     7321 agatacctaa aggatcaaca gctcctgggg atttggggtt gctctggaaa actcatttgc
     7381 accactgctg tgccttggaa tgctagttgg agtaataaat ctctggaaca gatttggaat
     7441 cacacgacct ggatggagtg ggacagagaa attaacaatt acacaagctt aatacactcc
     7501 ttaattgaag aatcgcaaaa ccagcaagaa aagaatgaac aagaattatt ggaattagat
     7561 aaatgggcaa gtttgtggaa ttggtttaac ataacaaatt ggctgtggta tataaaatta
     7621 ttcataatga tagtaggagg cttggtaggt ttaagaatag tttttgctgt actttctata
     7681 gtgaatagag ttaggcaggg atattcacca ttatcgtttc agacccacct cccaaccccg
     7741 aggggaccca gagagggcct atttcccatg attccttcat atttgcatat acgatacaag
     7801 gctgttagag agataattag aattaatttg actgtaaaca caaagatatt agtacaaaat
     7861 acgtgacgta gaaagtaata atttcttggg tagtttgcag ttttaaaatt atgttttaaa
     7921 atggactatc atatgcttac cgtaacttga aagtatttcg atttcttggc tttatatatc
     7981 ttgtggaaag gacgaaacac cgccaggtcc gagatccgca cggttttaga gctagaaata
     8041 gcaagttaaa ataaggctag tccgttatca acttgaaaaa gtggcaccga gtcggtgctt
     8101 ttttaagctt ggcgtaacta gatcttgaga caaatggcag tattcatcca caattttaaa
     8161 agaaaagggg ggattggggg gtacagtgca ggggaaagaa tagtagacat aatagcaaca
     8221 gacatacaaa ctaaagaatt acaaaaacaa attacaaaaa ttcaaaattt tcgggtttat
     8281 tacagggaca gcagagatcc actttggcgc cggctcgagg ggg
//
