>Addgene plasmid #75684 | ADRBK1 gRNA (BRDN0001147919) | depositor partial sequence | sequence record 143144 | Target Sequence
CCAGGTCCGAGATCCGCACG
