>Addgene plasmid #75684 | ADRBK1 gRNA (BRDN0001147919) | addgene partial sequence | sequence record 184361 | hU6-F
TACGTGACGTAGAAAGTAATAATTTCTTGGGTAGTTTGCAGTTTTAAAATTATGTTTTAAAATGGACTAT
CATATGCTTACCGTAACTTGAAAGTATTTCGATTTCTTGGCTTTATATATCTTGTGGAAAGGACGAAACA
CCGCCAGGTCCGAGATCCGCACGGTTTTAGAGCTAGAAATAGCAAGTTAAAATAAGGCTAGTCCGTTATC
AACTTGAAAAAGTGGCACCGAGTCGGTGCTTTTTTAAGCTTGGCGTAACTAGATCTTGAGACAAATGGCA
GTATTCATCCACAATTTTAAAAGAAAAGGGGGGATTGGGGGGTACAGTGCAGGGGAAAGAATAGTAGACA
TAATAGCAACAGACATACAAACTAAAGAATTACAAAAACAAATTACAAAAATTCAAAATTTTCGGGTTTA
TTACAGGGACAGCAGAGATCCACTTTGGCGCCGGCTCGAGGGGGCCCGGGTGCAAAGATGGATAAAGTTT
TAAACAGAGAGGAATCTTTGCAGCTAATGGACCTTCTAGGTCTTGAAAGGAGTGGGAATTGGCTCCGGTG
CCCGTCAGTG
